>Addgene plasmid #185098 | KBB465 | addgene full sequence | sequence record 368083 | Addgene NGS Result
GTACTTTACATATATATTTATTAGACAAGAAAAGCAGATTAAATAGATATACATTCGATTAACGATAAGT
AAAATGTAAAATCACAGGATTTTCGTGTGTGGTCTTCTACACAGACAAGATGAAACAATTCGGCATTAAT
ACCTGAGAGCAGGAAGAGCAAGATAAAAGGTAGTATTTGTTGGCGATCCCCCTAGAGTCTTTTACATCTT
CGGAAAACAAAAACTATTTTTTCTTTAATTTCTTTTTTTACTTTCTATTTTTAATTTATATATTTATATT
AAAAAATTTAAATTATAATTATTTTTATAGCACGTGATGAAAAGGACCCAGGTGGCACTTTTCGGGGAAA
TGTGCGCGGAACCCCTATTTGTTTATTTTTCTAAATACATTCAAATATGTATCCGCTCATGAGACAATAA
CCCTGATAAATGCTTCAATAATATTGAAAAAGGAAGAGTATGAGTATTCAACATTTCCGTGTCGCCCTTA
TTCCCTTTTTTGCGGCATTTTGCCTTCCTGTTTTTGCTCACCCAGAAACGCTGGTGAAAGTAAAAGATGC
TGAAGATCAGTTGGGTGCACGAGTGGGTTACATCGAACTGGATCTCAACAGCGGTAAGATCCTTGAGAGT
TTTCGCCCCGAAGAACGTTTTCCAATGATGAGCACTTTTAAAGTTCTGCTATGTGGCGCGGTATTATCCC
GTATTGACGCCGGGCAAGAGCAACTCGGTCGCCGCATACACTATTCTCAGAATGACTTGGTTGAGTACTC
ACCAGTCACAGAAAAGCATCTTACGGATGGCATGACAGTAAGAGAATTATGCAGTGCTGCCATAACCATG
AGTGATAACACTGCGGCCAACTTACTTCTGACAACGATCGGAGGACCGAAGGAGCTAACCGCTTTTTTGC
ACAACATGGGGGATCATGTAACTCGCCTTGATCGTTGGGAACCGGAGCTGAATGAAGCCATACCAAACGA
CGAGCGTGACACCACGATGCCTGTAGCAATGGCAACAACGTTGCGCAAACTATTAACTGGCGAACTACTT
ACTCTAGCTTCCCGGCAACAATTAATAGACTGGATGGAGGCGGATAAAGTTGCAGGACCACTTCTGCGCT
CGGCCCTTCCGGCTGGCTGGTTTATTGCTGATAAATCTGGAGCCGGTGAGCGTGGGTCTCGCGGTATCAT
TGCAGCACTGGGGCCAGATGGTAAGCCCTCCCGTATCGTAGTTATCTACACGACGGGGAGTCAGGCAACT
ATGGATGAACGAAATAGACAGATCGCTGAGATAGGTGCCTCACTGATTAAGCATTGGTAACTGTCAGACC
AAGTTTACTCATATATACTTTAGATTGATTTAAAACTTCATTTTTAATTTAAAAGGATCTAGGTGAAGAT
CCTTTTTGATAATCTCATGACCAAAATCCCTTAACGTGAGTTTTCGTTCCACTGAGCGTCAGACCCCGTA
GAAAAGATCAAAGGATCTTCTTGAGATCCTTTTTTTCTGCGCGTAATCTGCTGCTTGCAAACAAAAAAAC
CACCGCTACCAGCGGTGGTTTGTTTGCCGGATCAAGAGCTACCAACTCTTTTTCCGAAGGTAACTGGCTT
CAGCAGAGCGCAGATACCAAATACTGTTCTTCTAGTGTAGCCGTAGTTAGGCCACCACTTCAAGAACTCT
GTAGCACCGCCTACATACCTCGCTCTGCTAATCCTGTTACCAGTGGCTGCTGCCAGTGGCGATAAGTCGT
GTCTTACCGGGTTGGACTCAAGACGATAGTTACCGGATAAGGCGCAGCGGTCGGGCTGAACGGGGGGTTC
GTGCACACAGCCCAGCTTGGAGCGAACGACCTACACCGAACTGAGATACCTACAGCGTGAGCTATGAGAA
AGCGCCACGCTTCCCGAAGGGAGAAAGGCGGACAGGTATCCGGTAAGCGGCAGGGTCGGAACAGGAGAGC
GCACGAGGGAGCTTCCAGGGGGAAACGCCTGGTATCTTTATAGTCCTGTCGGGTTTCGCCACCTCTGACT
TGAGCGTCGATTTTTGTGATGCTCGTCAGGGGGGCGGAGCCTATGGAAAAACGCCAGCAACGCGGCCTTT
TTACGGTTCCTGGCCTTTTGCTGGCCTTTTGCTCACATGTTCTTTCCTGCGTTATCCCCTGATTCTGTGG
ATAACCGTATTACCGCCTTTGAGTGAGCTGATACCGCTCGCCGCAGCCGAACGACCGAGCGCAGCGAGTC
AGTGAGCGAGGAAGCGGAAGAGCGCCCAATACGCAAACCGCCTCTCCCCGCGCGTTGGCCGATTCATTAA
TGCAGCTGGCACGACAGGTTTCCCGACTGGAAAGCGGGCAGTGAGCGCAACGCAATTAATGTGAGTTAGC
TCACTCATTAGGCACCCCAGGCTTTACACTTTATGCTTCCGGCTCGTATGTTGTGTGGAATTGTGAGCGG
ATAACAATTTCACACAGGAAACAGCTATGACCATGATTACGCCAAGCTCGAAATTAACCCTCACTAAAGG
GAACAAAAGCTGGTACCGGGCCCCCCCTCGAGGTCGACGGTATCGATAAGCTTGATATCGAATTCCTGCA
GGCATCAGCATCAGCAAGATCCAAGAACCTAGAGTCACGATTGAAATATTTAATAATAAATGCTATGTAT
CATAGATAAACTAGAAAGAGGCAAGAAAAATTTAACAAGTTTCTTAATTGAATATTATTTTACTGTCACT
ACCATTATTAGACGCCATCTCAGCGTGTGACATGATAATTTTTCTTTTTTTCTTTTTTTTTCCTCAAGGC
GATGATATGAAACTTTCAAAAAATTTATATGTAAATAAAAAAGTTCTACGAGGGTTTAAATACGGAAGTT
TATTTAGAAGATATTTATACTCTGAATACACACGTAGAGTACAGTAAAGGTTTTTTAGATCTACTAATGA
CCATATCGTTGAGCAATATAGCGGCAGCAGACCATTCTAAAATTTCCGATGGAACTTCTGGTGAATCATC
GCTTGTAAAAAGGAAACAGTTGGAAAGCGCCACCGGAGATCAAGAGGAAGAATATACAGACCATGAAATC
ATTATAGAGCCGTTGCACTTTGCTAATAATAATAACACTGTACTCACAGATTCAGAAAATTATCTAAGAT
GGCAAAATACCATCTCCAACGTTGTTAAATCAGTGGTTTCCATTCATTTTTCACAAGTTGCGCCATTCGA
TTGCGATTCTGCTTTGGTATCTGAAGCTACCGGATTTGTCGTGGATGCTAAATTAGGTATAATTCTGACC
AATAGGCACGTCGTTGGTCCTGGTCCGTTCGTAGGCTACGTAGTTTTCGATAATCATGAAGAATGCGATG
TTATACCAATTTACAGAGATCCTGTTCATGATTTTGGGTTCCTCAAATTCGATCCGAAAAACATAAAATA
TTCTAAGATCAAAGCGTTAACGCTAAAACCAAGTTTGGCTAAGGTCGGCTCAGAAATTAGAGTTGTCGGT
AATGATGCCGGTGAGAAATTAAGTATCCTAGCAGGTTTTATTAGTAGAATTGACAGGAACGCTCCAGAAT
ATGGTGAGCTGACATACAATGACTTCAATACAGAATATATTCAAGCTGCTGCATCTGCTTCTGGCGGTTC
AAGTGGTTCTCCAGTCGTAAATATAGATGGGTATGCTGTGGCTTTACAGGCAGGTGGCTCTACAGAGGCA
TCTACTGATTTTTTTTTACCGTTAGATAGAATTCTTAGAGCGTTAATTTGCATCCAAACCAACAAACCTA
TCACACGTGGTACGATTCAAGTTCAATGGCTGCTGAAGCCTTATGACGAGTGTAGAAGATTAGGTTTAAC
TTCAGAGAGAGAAAGTGAGGCTCGTGCTAAATTTCCCGAAAATATCGGACTGTTGGTAGCAGAAACCGTT
TTAAGAGAAGGCCCAGGCTATGATAAAATTAAAGAAGGTGATACTCTAATTTCAATAAACGGTGAAACCA
TATCTTCTTTCATGCAAGTGGATAAAATTCAAGATGAAAATGTTGGGAAGGAAATCCAATTGGTTATTCA
AAGGGGCGGTGTCGAATGTACTGTCACCTGCACTGTTGGTGATTTACATGCTATCACCCCTCATCGTTAT
GTAGAGGTTTGTGGTGCGACTTTTCATGAATTATCATATCAAATGGCAAGGTTTTATGCGCTACCTGTCA
GGGGTGTATTTTTAAGTAGTGCATCAGGGTCTTTCAACTTTGATTCAAAAGAAAGAGTGGGTTGGATTGT
GGATTCTATAGACAATAAGGAAACCCCCGACTTAGATACATTTATTGAAATTATGAAAACTATTCCAGAT
CGTAAGCGCGTTACTGTACGATACCACCATCTAACAGATCAGCATTCTCCACTTGTTACTTCTATTTACA
TTGACCGTCATTGGTGCAATGAATTCAGAGTTTACACAAGGAACGATACAACTGGTATTTGGGATTACAA
AAATGTTGCTGATCCACTTCCAGCCGATGCGTTGAAACCTCGTTCGGCCAAAATTATTCCTATTCCTGTT
AATAATGAAAAAGTTGCAAAATTGTCATCATCGTTATGTACAGTGGCTACAATGGCAGCAGTTCCATTGG
ATTCACTTTCTGCTGATATTTTAAAAACATCAGGCTTAATCATTGATGCTGAAAAAGGTTATGTCCTAGT
GTCCAGAAGGGTAGTTCCACATGATTGTCTTGATACTTTTGTCACCATTGCAGATTCCCTTGTAGTTCCA
GCCACAGTAGAATTTCTCCATCCAACTCACAACTTCGCTATTGTTAAATATGATCCAGAGTTAGTAAAGG
CTCCACTAATCACTCCCAAGCTATCTACCACCAGAATGAAACGTGGTGATAAGCTTCAGTTTATAGGTTT
TACCCAGAATGATAGAATTGTTACTTCAGAGACCACTGTCACCGATATTTCCTCTGTAAGTATTCCAAGT
AATTTAATTCCGAGGTACCGTGCCACTAATTTAGAAGCTATATCTATCGACTGCAACGTTAGCACCAGAT
GTAATTCCGGTATTTTGACAGATAATGATGGTACAGTAAGAGGTTTATGGCTTCCATTTTTAGGCGAAAG
ATTAGAAAATAAAGAAAAGGTTTATTTGATGGGATTAGATATAATGGACTGTAGGGAAGTTATAGATATC
TTAAAAAATGGCGGTAAACCAAGAGTAAGTATAGTTGATGCTGGGTTCGGTTCAATTTCCGTTCTGCAAG
CCAGAATTAGAGGTGTGCCCGAAGAATGGATCATGCGTATGGAACATGAATCAAATAACAGGCTACAGTT
TATCACTGTTTCTAGAGTTTCTTATACAGAAGACAAGATTCATTTAGAGACCGGTGACGTCATTTTATCT
GTGAACGGAAAATTAGTCACTGAAATGAATGATTTGAATGGAGTTGTAAGCTCAGCTGATGGTATTTTGC
CATCAGCCATGTTAGATTTTAAAGTTGTTCGTGATGGTAATATTGTTGATTTGAAAATTAAAACCGTGGA
AGTTCAGGAAACCGACCGTTTTGTAATATTTGCAGGTAGTATCTTACAAAAGCCGCATCATGCTGTTTTG
CAAGCTATGGTTGATGTTCCAAAGGGTGTCTACTGTACATTCAGGGGAGAATCGTCACCGGCGCTCCAGT
ACGGTATATCTGCCACAAACTTCATAACTCATGTCAATGAAATTGAAACACCTGATCTAGATACATTTTT
GAAAGTTGTCAAAACAATCCCTGATAATAGTTATTGTAAAATGAGGTTAATGACTTTCGACAATGTGCCC
TTCGCTATTTCACTGAAAACGAATTATCATTACTTCCCTACTGCAGAATTGAAGAGGGACAACATCACGC
ACAAATGGATTGAAAAGGAATTTACCGGCAACAGCCAAAGTGAAAAAGCTAGCAAAGGAGAAGAACTCTT
CACTGGAGTTGTCCCAATTCTTGTTGAATTAGATGGTGATGTTAATGGGCACAAATTTTCTGTCAGTGGA
GAGGGTGAAGGTGATGCAACATACGGAAAACTTACCCTTAAATTTATTTGCACTACTGGAAAACTACCTG
TTCCATGGCCAACACTTGTCACTACTTTCACTTATGGTGTTCAGTGCTTTTCAAGATACCCGGATCATAT
GAAACGGCATGACTTTTTCAAGAGTGCCATGCCCGAAGGTTATGTACAGGAAAGAACTATATTTTTCAAA
GATGACGGGAACTACAAGACACGTGCTGAAGTCAAGTTTGAAGGTGATACCCTTGTTAATAGAATCGAGT
TAAAAGGTATTGATTTTAAAGAAGATGGAAACATTCTTGGGCACAAATTGGAATACAACTATAACTCACA
CAATGTATACATCATGGCAGACAAACAAAAGAATGGAATCAAAGCTAACTTCAAAATTAGACACAACATT
GAAGATGGAAGCGTTCAACTAGCAGACCATTATCAACAAAATACTCCAATTGGCGATGGCCCTGTCCTTT
TACCAGACAACCATTACCTGTCCACACAATCTGCCCTTTCGAAAGATCCCAACGAAAAGAGAGACCACAT
GGTCCTTCTTGAGTTTGTAACAGCTGCTGGGATTACACATGGCATGGATGAACTATACAAAGGATCCGGC
TGCTAACAAAGCCCGAAAGGAAGCTGAGTTGGCTGCTGCCACCGCTGAGCAATAACTAGCATAACCCCTT
GGGGCCTCTAAACGGGTCTTGAGGGGTTTTTTGCTGAAAGGAGGAACTATATCCGGATATCCACAGGACG
GGTGTGGTCGCCATGATCGCGTAGTCGATAGTGGCTCCAAGTAGCGAAGCGAGCAGGACTGGGCGGCGGC
CAAAGCGGTCGGACAGTGCTCCGAGAACGGGTGCGCATAGAAATTGCATCAACGCATATAGCGCTAGAGC
GGCCGCCACCGCGGTGGAGCTCCAATTCGCCCTATAGTGAGTCGTATTACAATTCACTGGCCGTCGTTTT
ACAACGTCGTGACTGGGAAAACCCTGGCGTTACCCAACTTAATCGCCTTGCAGCACATCCCCCTTTCGCC
AGCTGGCGTAATAGCGAAGAGGCCCGCACCGATCGCCCTTCCCAACAGTTGCGCAGCCTGAATGGCGAAT
GG
[124 nt withheld, positions 7143-7266]
C
[91 nt withheld, positions 7268-7358]
A
[49 nt withheld, positions 7360-7408]
CCTTTGACGTTGGAGTCCACGTTCTTT
[37 nt withheld, positions 7436-7472]
ACCCTATCTCGGTCTATTCTTTTGATTTATAAGGGATTTTGCCGATTTCGGCCTATTGGTTAAAAAATGA
GCTGATTTAACAAAAATTTAACGCGAATTTTAACAAAATATTAACGCTTACAATTTCCTGATGCGGTATT
TTCTCCTTACGCATCTGTGCGGTATTTCACACCGCATAGGGTAATAACTGATATAATTAAATTGAAGCTC
TAATTTGTGAGTTTAGTATACATGCATTTACTTATAATACAGTTTTTTAGTTTTGCTGGCCGCATCTTCT
CAAATATGCTTCCCAGCCTGCTTTTCTGTAACGTTCACCCTCTACCTTAGCATCCCTTCCCTTTGCAAAT
AGTCCTCTTCCAACAATAATAATGTCAGATCCTGTAGAGACCACATCATCCACGGTTCTATACTGTTGAC
CCAATGCGTCTCCCTTGTCATCTAAACCCACACCGGGTGTCATAATCAACCAATCGTAACCTTCATCTCT
TCCACCCATGTCTCTTTGAGCAATAAAGCCGATAACAAAATCTTTGTCGCTCTTCGCAATGTCAACAGTA
CCCTTAGTATATTCTCCAGTAGATAGGGAGCCCTTGCATGACAATTCTGCTAACATCAAAAGGCCTCTAG
GTTCCTTTGTTACTTCTTCTGCCGCCTGCTTCAAACCGCTAACAATACCTGGGCCCACCACACCGTGTGC
ATTCGTAATGTCTGCCCATTCTGCTATTCTGTATACACCCGCAGAGTACTGCAATTTGACTGTATTACCA
ATGTCAGCAAATTTTCTGTCTTCGAAGAGTAAAAAATTGTACTTGGCGGATAATGCCTTTAGCGGCTTAA
CTGTGCCCTCCATGGAAAAATCAGTCAAGATATCCACATGTGTTTTTAGTAAACAAATTTTGGGACCTAA
TGCTTCAACTAACTCCAGTAATTCCTTGGTGGTACGAACATCCAATGAAGCACACAAGTTTGTTTGCTTT
TCGTGCATGATATTAAATAGCTTGGCAGCAACAGGACTAGGATGAGTAGCAGCACGTTCCTTATATGTAG
CTTTCGACATGATTTATCTTCGTTTCCTGCAGGTTTTTGTTCTGTGCAGTTGGGTTAAGAATACTGGGCA
ATTTCATGTTTCTTCAACACTACATATGCGTATATATACCAATCTAAGTCTGTGCTCCTTCCTTCGTTCT
TCCTTCTGTTCGGAGATTACCGAATCAAAAAAATTTCAAGGAAACCGAAATCAAAAAAAAGAATAAAAAA
AAAATGATGAATTGAAAAGGTGGTATGGTGCACTCTCAGTACAATCTGCTCTGATGCCGCATAGTTAAGC
CAGCCCCGACACCCGCCAACACCCGCTGACGCGCCCTGACGGGCTTGTCTGCTCCCGGCATCCGCTTACA
GACAAGCTGTGACCGTCTCCGGGAGCTGCATGTGTCAGAGGTTTTCACCGTCATCACCGAAACGCGCGAG
ACGAAAGGGCCTCGTGATACGCCTATTTTTATAGGTTAATGTCATGATAATAATGGTTTCTTAGACGGAT
CGCTTGCCTGTAACTTACACGCGCCTCGTATCTTTTAATGATGGAATAATTTGGGAATTTACTCTGTGTT
TATTTATTTTTATGTTTTGTATTTGGATTTTAGAAAGTAAATAAAGAAGGTAGAAGAGTTACGGAATGAA
GAAAAAAAAATAAACAAAGGTTTAAAAAATTTCAACAAAAAGC
Features (pLannotate 1.2.2; 24 found; start..end, strand, type, name):
    355..459     +  promoter       AmpR promoter: bla
    460..1320    +  CDS            AmpR: β-lactamase; bla; confers resistance to ampicillin, carbenicillin, and related antibiotics
   1491..2079    +  rep_origin     ori: high-copy-number ColE1/pMB1/pBR322/pUC origin of replication
   2262..2354    +  CDS            lacI (fragment): lac repressor; lacI; The lac repressor binds to the lac operator to inhibit transcription in E. coli. This inhibition can be relieved by adding lactose or isopropyl-β-D-thiogalactopyranoside (IPTG).
   2367..2388    +  protein_bind   CAP binding site: CAP binding activates transcription in the presence of cAMP. E. coli catabolite activator protein
   2403..2433    +  promoter       lac promoter: promoter for the E. coli lac operon
   2441..2457    +  protein_bind   lac operator: The lac repressor binds to the lac operator to inhibit transcription in E. coli. This inhibition can be relieved by adding lactose or isopropyl-β-D-thiogalactopyranoside (IPTG). lac repressor encoded by lacI
   2502..2520    +  promoter       T3 promoter: promoter for bacteriophage T3 RNA polymerase
   2532..2591    -  misc_feature   MCS (fragment): pBluescript multiple cloning site
   2937..5927    +  CDS            NMA111: NM111_YEAST - Also known as YNM3. Experimental evidence at protein level: Swiss-Prot protein existence level 1. Nuclear serine protease which mediates apoptosis through proteolysis of the apoptotic inhibitor BIR1. From Saccharomyces cerevisiae (strain ATCC 204508 / S288c) (Baker's yeast).
   5931..6641    +  CDS            GFP (S65T): GFP (S65T) is a basic (constitutively fluorescent) green fluorescent protein published in 1995, derived from Aequorea victoria.
   6649..6698    +  CDS            SET1 (fragment): solubility-enhancement tag derived from T7 phage gene 10B
   6706..6753    +  terminator     T7 terminator: transcription terminator for bacteriophage T7 RNA polymerase
   6779..6927    -  CDS            TcR (fragment): tetracycline efflux protein; tet; confers resistance to tetracycline
   6924..6952    -  misc_feature   MCS (fragment): pBluescript multiple cloning site
   6961..6979    -  promoter       T7 promoter: promoter for bacteriophage T7 RNA polymerase
   6982..7139    +  CDS            lacZα (fragment): LacZα fragment of β-galactosidase; lacZ fragment
   7143..7571    +  rep_origin     f1 ori (sequence partly withheld): f1 bacteriophage origin of replication; arrow indicates direction of (+) strand synthesis
   7599..7650    -  misc_feature   bom (fragment): basis of mobility region from pBR322
   7729..8532    -  CDS            URA3: orotidine-5'-phosphate decarboxylase, required for uracil biosynthesis; S. cerevisiae URA3; yeast auxotrophic marker, counterselectable with 5-fluoroorotic acid (5-FOA)
   8533..8748    -  promoter       URA3 promoter: S. cerevisiae URA3
   8756..8805    -  misc_feature   bom (fragment): basis of mobility region from pBR322
   8907..8942    -  CDS            rop (fragment): Rop protein, which maintains plasmids at low copy number; rop
   9010..318     -  misc_feature   CEN/ARS (across the origin): S. cerevisiae CEN6 centromere fused to an autonomously replicating sequence
