[The description below was written by a language model from this plasmid's Addgene catalogue record and pLannotate feature annotations shown in this document.]
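Description:
KBB465 is a yeast expression plasmid built on pRS316, a yeast–E. coli shuttle vector. In budding yeast it is maintained through a CEN6/ARS element, which gives stable, low-copy centromeric propagation, and is selected by URA3 complementation of uracil auxotrophy; URA3 also allows counterselection with 5-fluoroorotic acid. In bacteria it replicates from a high-copy ColE1/pUC-type origin and is selected with ampicillin through the β-lactamase gene. The backbone also carries an f1 phage origin and the pBluescript-derived polylinker region with lac regulatory elements, a lacZα fragment, and flanking T3 and T7 promoters. Small annotated fragments of lacI, rop, bom and a tetracycline resistance gene are vector or cloning remnants rather than functional parts.

The insert is S. cerevisiae NMA111 (also called YNM3), which encodes a nuclear HtrA-like serine protease that promotes apoptosis through proteolysis of the apoptotic inhibitor BIR1. The open reading frame is fused at its C terminus to GFP (S65T), followed by a short fragment annotated as a T7 gene 10-derived tag and a T7 terminator, apparently carried over from the source of the GFP cassette. According to the record, expression is driven by the endogenous NMA111 promoter. This promoter is not annotated separately, but presumably lies in the roughly 350 bp of unannotated sequence between the polylinker and the coding region. The allele carries a deletion of the first nuclear localisation signal (NLS1); the exact residues removed are not stated. The construct allows fluorescence imaging of this NLS mutant at near-native expression levels, for testing how NLS1 contributes to nuclear import of Nma111p and how nuclear localisation relates to its proapoptotic activity.
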