Addgene plasmid #185098: KBB465
Purpose: NMA111-GFP with NLS1 deleted under endogenous promoter
Depositing lab: Ken Belanger. Depositing organization: Colgate University. Publication: Nuclear localisation is crucial for the proapoptotic activity of the HtrA-like serine protease Nma111p. Belanger KD, Walter D, Henderson TA, Yelton AL, O'Brien TG, Belanger KG, Geier SJ, Fahrenkrog B. J Cell Sci. 2009 Nov 1;122(Pt 21):3931-41. doi: 10.1242/jcs.056887. Epub 2009 Oct 6. PubMed 19808885.
Backbone
  Vector backbone: pRS316
  Vector type: Yeast Expression
  Selectable markers: URA3
Growth in bacteria
  Bacterial resistance: Ampicillin, 100 μg/mL
  Growth temperature: 37°C
  Growth strain: DH5alpha
  Copy number: High Copy
Gene/Insert
  Gene/Insert name: NMA111
  Species: S. cerevisiae (budding yeast)
  Mutation: NMA111DNLS1-GFP
  Tag / fusion protein: GFP (C terminal on insert)
  Cloning method: Restriction Enzyme; 5′ cloning site unknown (unknown if destroyed)
Terms and licenses: Academic/Nonprofit Terms; Industry Terms: Not Available to Industry
How to cite: KBB465 was a gift from Ken Belanger (Addgene plasmid # 185098 ; http://n2t.net/addgene:185098 ; RRID:Addgene_185098)
